>Addgene plasmid #203783 | PMT-mCherry2 | addgene full sequence | sequence record 400086 | Addgene NGS Result
CAACTTTGTATAGAAAAGTTGTAGTTATTAATAGTAATCAATTACGGGGTCATTAGTTCATAGCCCATAT
ATGGAGTTCCGCGTTACATAACTTACGGTAAATGGCCCGCCTGGCTGACCGCCCAACGACCCCCGCCCAT
TGACGTCAATAATGACGTATGTTCCCATAGTAACGCCAATAGGGACTTTCCATTGACGTCAATGGGTGGA
GTATTTACGGTAAACTGCCCACTTGGCAGTACATCAAGTGTATCATATGCCAAGTACGCCCCCTATTGAC
GTCAATGACGGTAAATGGCCCGCCTGGCATTATGCCCAGTACATGACCTTATGGGACTTTCCTACTTGGC
AGTACATCTACGTATTAGTCATCGCTATTACCATGGTGATGCGGTTTTGGCAGTACATCAATGGGCGTGG
ATAGCGGTTTGACTCACGGGGATTTCCAAGTCTCCACCCCATTGACGTCAATGGGAGTTTGTTTTGGCAC
CAAAATCAACGGGACTTTCCAAAATGTCGTAACAACTCCGCCCCATTGACGCAAATGGGCGGTAGGCGTG
TACGGTGGGAGGTCTATATAAGCAGAGCTGGTTTAGTGAACCGTCAGATCACCGGTCAAGTTTGTACAAA
AAAGCAGGCTGCCACCATGGGCTGCTTCTTCAGCAAGCGGCGGAAGGCCGACAAGGAGAGCACTAGTATG
GTGAGCAAGGGCGAGGAGGATAACATGGCCATCATCAAGGAGTTCATGCGCTTCAAGGTGCACATGGAGG
GCTCCGTGAACGGCCACGAGTTCGAGATCGAGGGCGAGGGCGAGGGCCGCCCCTACGAGGGCACCCAGAC
CGCCAAGCTGAAGGTGACCAAGGGTGGCCCCCTGCCCTTCGCCTGGGACATCCTGTCCCCTCAGTTCATG
TACGGCTCCAAGGCCTACGTGAAGCACCCCGCCGACATCCCCGACTACTTGAAGCTGTCCTTCCCCGAGG
GCTTCAATTGGGAGCGCGTGATGAACTTCGAGGACGGCGGCGTGGTGACCGTGACCCAGGACTCCTCCCT
GCAGGACGGCGAGTTCATCTACAAGGTGAAGCTGCGCGGCACCAACTTCCCCTCCGACGGCCCCGTAATG
CAGTGTCGTACCATGGGCTGGGAGGCCTCCACTGAGCGGATGTACCCCGAGGACGGCGCCCTGAAGGGCG
AGATCAAGCAGAGGCTGAAGCTGAAGGACGGCGGCCACTACGACGCTGAGGTCAAGACCACCTACAAGGC
CAAGAAGCCCGTGCAGCTGCCCGGCGCCTACAACGTCGACATCAAGTTGGACATCCTTTCCCACAACGAG
GACTACACCATCGTGGAACAGTACGAACGCGCCGAGGGCCGCCACTCCACCGGCGGCATGGACGAGCTGT
ACAAGGGTGGCGGAGGGTCCGCTAGCTAAAAGCTTACCCAGCTTTCTTGTACAAAGTGGTGATGGCCGGC
CGCTTCGAGCAGACATGATAAGATACATTGATGAGTTTGGACAAACCACAACTAGAATGCAGTGAAAAAA
ATGCTTTATTTGTGAAATTTGTGATGCTATTGCTTTATTTGTAACCATTATAAGCTGCAATAAACAAGTT
AACAACAACAATTGCATTCATTTTATGTTTCAGGTTCAGGGGGAGGTGTGGGAGGTTTTTTAAAGCAAGT
AAAACCTCTACAAATGTGGTAGCGGCCGCGGCGCTCTTCCGCTTCCTCGCTCACTGACTCGCTGCGCTCG
GTCGTTCGGCTGCGGCGAGCGGTATCAGCTCACTCAAAGGCGGTAATACGGTTATCCACAGAATCAGGGG
ATAACGCAGGAAAGAACATGTGAGCAAAAGGCCAGCAAAAGGCCAGGAACCGTAAAAAGGCCGCGTTGCT
GGCGTTTTTCCATAGGCTCCGCCCCCCTGACGAGCATCACAAAAATCGACGCTCAAGTCAGAGGTGGCGA
AACCCGACAGGACTATAAAGATACCAGGCGTTTCCCCCTGGAAGCTCCCTCGTGCGCTCTCCTGTTCCGA
CCCTGCCGCTTACCGGATACCTGTCCGCCTTTCTCTCTTCGGGAAGCGTGGCGCTTTCTCATAGCTCACG
CTGTAGGTATCTCAGTTCGGTGTAGGTCGTTCGCTCCAAGCTGGGCTGTGTGCACGAACCCCCCGTTCAG
CCCGACCGCTGCGCCTTATCCGGTAACTATCGTCTTGAGTCCAACCCGGTAAGACACGACTTATCGCCAC
TGGCAGCAGCCACTGGTAACAGGATTAGCAGAGCGAGGTATGTAGGCGGTGCTACAGAGTTCTTGAAGTG
GTGGCCTAACTACGGCTACACTAGAAGAACAGTATTTGGTATCTGCGCTCTGCTGAAGCCAGTTACCTTC
GGAAAAAGAGTTGGTAGCTCTTGATCCGGCAAACAAACCACCGCTGGTAGCGGTGGTTTTTTTGTTTGCA
AGCAGCAGATTACGCGCAGAAAAAAAGGATCTCAAGAAGATCCTTTGATCTTTTCTACGGGGTCTGACGC
TCAGTGGAACGAAAACTCACGTTAAGGGATTTTGGTCATGAGATTATCAAAAAGGATCTTCACCTAGATC
CTTTTAAATTAAAAATGAAGTTTTAAATCAATCTAAAGTATATATGAGTAAACTTGGTCTGACAGTTACC
AATGCTTAATCAGTGAGGCACCTATCTCAGCGATCTGTCTATTTCGTTCATCCATAGTTGCCTGACTCCC
CGTCGTGTAGATAACTACGATACGGGAGGGCTTACCATCTGGCCCCAGTGCTGCAATGATACCGCGAGAC
CCACGCTCACCGGCTCCAGATTTATCAGCAATAAACCAGCCAGCCGGAAGGGCCGAGCGCAGAAGTGGTC
CTGCAACTTTATCCGCCTCCATCCAGTCTATTAATTGTTGCCGGGAAGCTAGAGTAAGTAGTTCGCCAGT
TAATAGTTTGCGCAACGTTGTTGCCATTGCTACAGGCATCGTGGTGTCACGCTCGTCGTTTGGTATGGCT
TCATTCAGCTCCGGTTCCCAACGATCAAGGCGAGTTACATGATCCCCCATGTTGTGCAAAAAAGCGGTTA
GCTCCTTCGGTCCTCCGATCGTTGTCAGAAGTAAGTTGGCCGCAGTGTTATCACTCATGGTTATGGCAGC
ACTGCATAATTCTCTTACTGTCATGCCATCCGTAAGATGCTTTTCTGTGACTGGTGAGTACTCAACCAAG
TCATTCTGAGAATAGTGTATGCGGCGACCGAGTTGCTCTTGCCCGGCGTCAATACGGGATAATACCGCGC
CACATAGCAGAACTTTAAAAGTGCTCATCATTGGAAAACGTTCTTCGGGGCGAAAACTCTCAAGGATCTT
ACCGCTGTTGAGATCCAGTTCGATGTAACCCACTCGTGCACCCAACTGATCTTCAGCATCTTTTACTTTC
ACCAGCGTTTCTGGGTGAGCAAAAACAGGAAGGCAAAATGCCGCAAAAAAGGGAATAAGGGCGACACGGA
AATGTTGAATACTCATACTCTTCCTTTTTCAATATTATTGAAGCATTTATCAGGGTTATTGTCTCATGAG
CGGATACATATTTGAATGTATTTAGAAAAATAAACAAATAGGGGTTCCGCGCACATTTCCCCGAAAAGTG
CCACCTGACGTCTAAGAAACCATTATTATCATGACATTAACCTATAAAAATAGGCGTATCACGAGGCCCT
TTCGTCGGCGCGCCGCGGCCGC
Features (pLannotate 1.2.2; 11 found; start..end, strand, type, name):
      1..21      +  protein_bind   attB4: mutant version of attB; core recombination site for the Gateway® BP reaction BP Clonase™
     82..385     +  enhancer       CMV enhancer: human cytomegalovirus immediate early enhancer
    386..589     +  promoter       CMV promoter: human cytomegalovirus (CMV) immediate early promoter
    617..637     +  protein_bind   attB1: mutant version of attB; core recombination site for the Gateway® BP reaction BP Clonase™
    698..1405    +  CDS            mCherry2: mCherry2 is a basic (constitutively fluorescent) red fluorescent protein published in 2017, derived from Discosoma sp.. It has very low acid sensitivity.
   1436..1460    -  protein_bind   attB2: mutant version of attB; recombination site for the Gateway® BP reaction BP Clonase™
   1489..1610    -  polyA_signal   SV40 poly(A) signal: SV40 polyadenylation signal
   1633..1701    -  CDS            large T antigen (fragment): large T antigen from SV40 (simian virus 40)
   1897..2485    -  rep_origin     ori: high-copy-number ColE1/pMB1/pBR322/pUC origin of replication
   2656..3516    -  CDS            AmpR: β-lactamase; bla; confers resistance to ampicillin, carbenicillin, and related antibiotics
   3517..3621    -  promoter       AmpR promoter: bla
