[The description below was written by a language model from this plasmid's Addgene catalogue record and pLannotate feature annotations shown in this document.]
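Description:
PMT-mCherry2 is a small mammalian expression plasmid (about 3.7 kb in the sequenced record) catalogued on a pRK5 backbone. It is propagated in E. coli through a high-copy ColE1/pUC-type origin of replication and selected with ampicillin via a β-lactamase gene driven by its own bla promoter. No mammalian selection marker is annotated, which suits transient transfection rather than stable line generation.

The payload is a synthetic, roughly 780 bp insert encoding a plasma-membrane-targeted form of mCherry2, a constitutively fluorescent red protein derived from Discosoma sp. with very low acid sensitivity. Expression is driven by the human cytomegalovirus immediate early enhancer and promoter. An SV40 polyadenylation signal lies downstream, although it is annotated on the reverse strand next to a short SV40 large T antigen fragment that appears to be a remnant of the same SV40 segment. The mCherry2 coding sequence is flanked by attB1 and attB2 sites, with an attB4 site upstream of the CMV enhancer. These are footprints of Gateway recombination and suggest multisite Gateway assembly, even though the catalogue lists restriction enzyme cloning. The membrane-targeting sequence is not annotated as a separate feature. The short stretch between attB1 and the start of mCherry2 could hold an N-terminal targeting motif, but the record does not state its identity or position.

The stated purpose is brightness calibration. In the associated number-and-brightness imaging work on EGFR oligomerization, a membrane-anchored fluorescent protein of this kind would plausibly provide the reference molecular brightness against which the oligomeric state of tagged membrane proteins is estimated.
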