Addgene plasmid #203783: PMT-mCherry2
Purpose: Brightness calibration
Depositing lab: Thorsten Wohland. Depositing organization: National University of Singapore. Publication: The dependence of EGFR oligomerization on environment and structure: A camera-based N&B study. Balasubramanian H, Sankaran J, Pandey S, Goh CJH, Wohland T. Biophys J. 2022 Dec 6;121(23):4452-4466. doi: 10.1016/j.bpj.2022.11.003. Epub 2022 Nov 5. PubMed 36335429.
Backbone
  Vector backbone: pRK5
  Backbone size w/o insert (bp): 2949
  Vector type: Mammalian Expression
Growth in bacteria
  Bacterial resistance: Ampicillin, 100 μg/mL
  Growth temperature: 37°C
  Growth strain: DH5alpha
  Copy number: Unknown
Gene/Insert
  Gene/Insert name: PMT-mCherry2 (alt name: plasma membrane targeted mCherry2)
  Species: Synthetic
  Insert size (bp): 783
  Cloning method: Restriction Enzyme; 5′ cloning site unknown (unknown if destroyed)
Terms and licenses: Academic/Nonprofit Terms; Industry Terms: Not Available to Industry
How to cite: PMT-mCherry2 was a gift from Thorsten Wohland (Addgene plasmid # 203783 ; http://n2t.net/addgene:203783 ; RRID:Addgene_203783)
